>Addgene plasmid #106405 | Tol2-cmlc2-Trpa1b-2A-EGFP | addgene full sequence | sequence record 204269 | Addgene Partial NGS Result
GTTCGGTGTAGGTCGTTCGCTCCAAGCTGGGCTGTGTGCACGAACCCCCCGTTCAGCCCGACCGCTGCGC
CTTATCCGGTAACTATCGTCTTGAGTCCAACCCGGTAAGACACGACTTATCGCCACTGGCAGCAGCCACT
GGTAACAGGATTAGCAGAGCGAGGTATGTAGGCGGTGCTACAGAGTTCTTGAAGTGGTGGGCTAACTACG
GCTACACTAGAAGAACAGTATTTGGTATCTGCGCTCTGCTGAAGCCAGTTACCTTCGGAAAAAGAGTTGG
TAGCTCTTGATCCGGCAAACAAACCACCGCTGGTAGCGGTGGTTTTTTTGTTTGCAAGCAGCAGATTACG
CGCAGAAAAAAAGGATCTCAAGAAGATCCTTTGATCTTTTCTACGGGGTCTGACGCTCAGTGGAACGACG
CGCGCGTAACTCACGTTAAGGGATTTTGGTCATGAGCTTGCGCCGTCCCGTCAAGTCAGCGTAATGCTCT
GCTTACCAATGCTTAATCAGTGAGGCACCTATCTCAGCGATCTGTCTATTTCGTTCATCCATAGTTGCCT
GACTCCCCGTCGTGTAGATAACTACGATACGGGAGGGCTTACCATCTGGCCCCAGCGCTGCGATGATACC
GCGAGAACCACGCTCACCGGCTCCGGATTTATCAGCAATAAACCAGCCAGCCGGAAGGGCCGAGCGCAGA
AGTGGTCCTGCAACTTTATCCGCCTCCATCCAGTCTATTAATTGTTGCCGGGAAGCTAGAGTAAGTAGTT
CGCCAGTTAATAGTTTGCGCAACGTTGTTGCCATCGCTACAGGCATCGTGGTGTCACGCTCGTCGTTTGG
TATGGCTTCATTCAGCTCCGGTTCCCAACGATCAAGGCGAGTTACATGATCCCCCATGTTGTGCAAAAAA
GCGGTTAGCTCCTTCGGTCCTCCGATCGTTGTCAGAAGTAAGTTGGCCGCAGTGTTATCACTCATGGTTA
TGGCAGCACTGCATAATTCTCTTACTGTCATGCCATCCGTAAGATGCTTTTCTGTGACTGGTGAGTACTC
AACCAAGTCATTCTGAGAATAGTGTATGCGGCGACCGAGTTGCTCTTGCCCGGCGTCAATACGGGATAAT
ACCGCGCCACATAGCAGAACTTTAAAAGTGCTCATCATTGGAAAACGTTCTTCGGGGCGAAAACTCTCAA
GGATCTTACCGCTGTTGAGATCCAGTTCGATGTAACCCACTCGTGCACCCAACTGATCTTCAGCATCTTT
TACTTTCACCAGCGTTTCTGGGTGAGCAAAAACAGGAAGGCAAAATGCCGCAAAAAAGGGAATAAGGGCG
ACACGGAAATGTTGAATACTCATATTCTTCCTTTTTCAATATTATTGAAGCATTTATCAGGGTTATTGTC
TCATGAGCGGATACATATTTGAATGTATTTAGAAAAATAAACAAATAGGGGTCAGTGTTACAACCAATTA
ACCAATTCTGAACATTATCGCGAGCCCATTTATACCTGAATATGGCTCATAACACCCCTTGTTTGCCTGG
CGGCAGTAGCGCGGTGGTCCCACCTGACCCCATGCCGAACTCAGAAGTGAAACGCCGTAGCGCCGATGGT
AGTGTGGGGACTCCCCATGCGAGAGTAGGGAACTGCCAGGCATCAAATAAAACGAAAGGCTCAGTCGAAA
GACTGGGCCTTTCGCCCGGGCTAATTATGGGGTGTCGCCCTTATTCGACTCTATAGTGAAGTTCCTATTC
TCTAGAAAGTATAGGAACTTCTGAAGTGGGGATTTAAATGCGGCCGCGAATGCACGCGATCGCACGCATT
CCGTTGCATCAAATTTAGGGATGCCATCAACTTTCAGTTCATAATTAATATCTTACCAAATTAGGTAATC
TGCAAAAGTTCAGACTGTGAAATGTAACATTTTATATATCAAGCTCTATTTAATGCCTCACAGTAGTTAA
CATAAAGAGATACAGAATTGTCGTGTCAGTGTATACTATCCATGTGTATACTCTGGATATCCATTTGTAT
TCCATTATCTACGAATTGGCGGGGTTCTGCTCGAGCTGGGTGGCGAGGTTGTTAAGTCGGTCCATTTTTG
TGTGTCTTGGTTGGATGAGGTCCAAAGTGGGGGGAGTCTACCAGGCTTTATATACACCTGGTAGTTGCAA
CTTTCGGTATGATCCCCACGAAAGATAAAGTTCAGCATGTGGAGAGCCGAGGTAGTATGCGTGTGACAGA
GACCCAAACTGGGGGTCACCGCGTGCACACTGGCGACGCCGCTCTGGAAGGTCACATGACCGCAGATACT
CCGTTCTCCCCTCACGTCGATTCGGCTCGGGGACACGGTCAGCGCCATTGCCACGTGTCCACGGTTCTCT
CCACTCTGTAGAAAGTCACTTCCACCAAGTTCCATGAAGCTTATTAGGTTTTTGGAGAAATCCGGGGCGG
CATTTCTGGGGTAACTTGGGCAAGCCAGTAGTGGATCAATTGGGACCCGAATTGGGTGGAAAAAGGTGAT
AACGAGCCCTTTGGGATCCCCACAATTGATCTAAGACCTCTGCTTGCCCCGATCTTGGCCCCCTCAGCCC
CAACACTGTTGCTCTTCAAACTCCCCCATACCTCGGTTCAGATGCAGCCTTCAAAACTTTAACGTACCTC
CGAGCCTGTGAAAACGTGGTCATGAAAAAACGAGAGATGTAAGTCCCGTCACATACCGCTGCGAGACCAC
CAGCTGTACATACACTTGGCGTTCCAGCATGCACGGTCGCTCAACAGGCGCTCCCCCATTGGCGGAAAGA
CAAGCCCCCACTAGATTCCTGTTCAAGGGCAAAGTCTAGAAGCCCGCCCCCCCCAGCGCCCGTTTCCTTG
TTAGTGCGGCCTGCACATGTCACCTGTCTGGCAGGTATCGTCGCTACTTTGCCAGTCGTATCGTCGTCAA
CGGATTGCGCTGCCCATTCACGTGTAAACTCTCGACGGATATCCCGGAGTTTCCCGCCGATCCTCCCGCG
AGCCACTGCCACGTCGCCTCCAAGCCTGCTCGAGCGTCCCAAAACCTTCTCAAGCAAGGTTTTCAGTATA
ATGTTACATGCGTACACGCGTCTGTACAGAAAAAAAAGAAAAATTTGAAATATAAATAACGTTCTTAATA
CTAACATAACTATAAAAAAATAAATAGGGACCTAGACTTCAGGTTGTCTAACTCCTTCCTTTTCGGTTAG
AGCGGATGTGGGGGGAGGGCGTGAATGTAAGCGTGACATAACTAATTACATGATCATGGACATGGCATAG
ACATATACAAGGCTTGTTCACCATCTGATGCAGTACCATCGTATAATGCAGTATCCAAACCACACAAGGT
AAAACCCATTCTTCTATAGGCATGAATAGCTGGAGCGTTAACATTAGTAACTTCCAACCACAAATGACCA
GCACCTCTTTCTCTAGCAAATTCAGTAGCCAAACCCATCAAAGCTCTACCAACACCATGACCTCTATGTT
CTGGAGCAACTTCAATATCTTCGACGGTCAATCTTCTATTCCAACCAGAATAAGAAACAACAACAAAACC
AGCCAAGTCACCGTCATCACCATAAGCAACAAAAGTTCTAGAATCTGGATCACCATCTTCACCATCATCA
GATTCGTCATCGGATTCATCATCTGGAAAAACCTTAGTCAATGGTGGATCAACTGGAACTTCTCTCAAAG
TGAAACCATCACCAGTAGCAGTAACTCTGAAAACAGTGTCAGTAGTGAAAGAACCATCCAAAGCTTCAAT
AGCTTCAGCATCACCTGGAACAGAAGTTCTGTATCTGTAAGCAGTATCATCCAAAGTAGTACCCATTGCT
GTAGATATGTCTTGTGTGTAAGGGGGTTGGGGTGGTTGTTTGTGTTCTTGACTTTTGTGTTAGCAAGGGA
AGACGGGCAAAAAAGTGAGTGTGGTTGGGAGGGAGAGACGAGCCTTATATATAATGCTTGTTTGTGTTTG
TGCAAGTGGACGCCGAAACGGGCAGGAGCCAAACTAAACAAGGCAGACAATGCGAGCTTAATTGGATTGC
CTGATGGGCAGGGGTTAGGGCTCGATCAATGGGGGTGCGAAGTGACAAAATTGGGAATTAGGTTCGCAAG
CAAGGCTGACAAGACTTTGGCCCAAACATTTGTACGCGGTGGACAACAGGAGCCACCCATCGTCTGTCAC
GGGCTAGCCGGTCGTGCGTCCTGTCAGGCTCCACCTAGGCTCCATGCCACTCCATACAATCCCACTAGTG
TACCGCTAGGCCGCTTTTAGCTCCCATCTAAGACCCCCCCAAAACCTCCACTGTACAGTGCACTGTACTG
TGTGGCGATCAAGGGCAAGGGAAAAAAGGCGCAAACATGCATGCATGGAATGACGTAGGTAAGGCGTTAC
TAGACTGAAAAGTGGCACATTTCGGCGTGCCAAAGGGTCCTAGGTGCGTTTCGCGAGCTGGGCGCCAGGC
CAAGCCGCTCCAAAACGCCTCTCCGACTCCCTCCAGCGGCCTCCATATCCCCATCCCTCTCCACAGCAAT
GTTGTTAAGCCTTGCAAACGAAAAAATAGAAAGGCTAATAAGCTTCCAATATTGTGGTGTACGCTGCATA
ACGCAACAATGAGCGCCAAACAACACACACACACAGCACACAGCAGCATTAACCACGATGAACAGCATGA
CATTACAGGTGGGTGTGTAATCAGGGCCCTGATTGCTGGTGGTGGGAGCCCCCATCATGGGCTCTCGTCC
AGCCGCGGAAACCGGAAACGCTCGAATCTGCCGCCGCTCATACTCACCGAAACGTGTGGGGCTCGAAAAA
ACGGGCGCCAAACTCCTTATACTACTGTATATTCAAGCAAGTATATCCGTGGGTGCGGGTGATTTGGATC
TAAGGTTCGTACTCAACACTCACGAGCAGCTTGCCTATGTTACATCCTTTTATCAGACATAGCGGCCGCA
AATTTAAATAAAATGAAGTGAAGTTCCTATACTTTCTAGAGAATAGGAACTTCTATAGTGAGTCGAATAA
GGGCGACACAAAATTTATTCTAAATGCATAATAAATACTGATAACATCTTATAGTTTGTATTATATTTTG
TATTATCGTTGACATGTATAATTTTGATATCAAAAACTGATTTTCCCTTTATTATTTTCGAGATTTATTT
TCTTAATTCTCTTTAACAAACTAGAAATATTGTATATACAAAAAATCATAAATAATAGATGAATAGTTTA
ATTATAGGTGTTCATCAATCGAAAAAGCAACGTATCTTATTTAAAGTGCGTTGCTTTTTTCTCATTTATA
AGGTTAAATAATTCTCATATATCAAGCAAAGTGACAGGCGCCCTTAAATATTCTGACAAATGCTCTTTCC
CTAAACTCCCCCCATAAAAAAACCCGCCGAAGCGGGTTTTTACGTTATTTGCGGATTAACGATTACTCGT
TATCAGAACCGCCCAGGGGGCCCGAGCTTAAGACTGGCCGTCGTTTTACAACACAGAAAGAGTTTGTAGA
AACGCAAAAAGGCCATCCGTCAGGGGCCTTCTGCTTAGTTTGATGCCTGGCAGTTCCCTACTCTCGCCTT
CCGCTTCCTCGCTCACTGACTCGCTGCGCTCGGTCGTTCGGCTGCGGCGAGCGGTATCAGCTCACTCAAA
GGCGGTAATACGGTTATCCACAGAATCAGGGGATAACGCAGGAAAGAACATGTGAGCAAAAGGCCAGCAA
AAGGCCAGGAACCGTAAAAAGGCCGCGTTGCTGGCGTTTTTCCATAGGCTCCGCCCCCCTGACGAGCATC
ACAAAAATCGACGCTCAAGTCAGAGGTGGCGAAACCCGACAGGACTATAAAGATACCAGGCGTTTCCCCC
TGGAAGCTCCCTCGTGCGCTCTCCTGTTCCGACCCTGCCGCTTACCGGATACCTGTCCGCCTTTCTCCCT
TCGGGAAGCGTGGCGCTTTCTCATAGCTCACGCTGTAGGTATCTCAGTTCGGTGTAGGTCGTTCGCTCCA
AGCTGGGCTGTGTGCACGAACCCCCCGTTCAGCCCGACCGCTGCGCCTTATCCGGTAACTATCGTCTTGA
GTCCAACCCGGTAAGACACGACTTATCGCCACTGGCAGCAGCCACTGGTAACAGGATTAGCAGAGCGAGG
TATGTAGGCGGTGCTACAGAGTTCTTGAAGTGGTGGCCTAACTACGGCTACACTAGAAGAACAGTATTTG
GTATCTGCGCTCTGCTGAAGCCAGTTACCTTCGGAAAAAGAGTTGGTAGCTCTTGATCCGGCAAACAAAC
CACCGCTGGTAGCGGTGGTTTTTTTGTTTGCAAGCAGCAGATTACGCGCAGAAAAAAAGGATCTCAAGAA
GATCCTTTGATCTTTTCTACGGGGTCTGACGCTCAGTGGAACGAAAACTCACGTTAAGGCATTTTGGTCA
TGAGATTATCAAAAAGGATCTTCACCTAGATCCTTTTAAATTAAAAATGAAGTTTTAAATCAATCTAAAG
TATATATGAGTAAACTTGGTCTGACAGTTACCAATGCTTAATCAGTGAGGCACCTATCTCAGCGATCTGT
CTATTTCGTTCATCCATAGTTGCCTGACTCCCCGTCGTGTAGATAACTACGATACGGGAGGGCTTACCAT
CTGGCCCCAGTGCTGCAATGATACCGCGAGACCCACGCTCACCGGCTCCAGATTTATCAGCAATAAACCA
GCCAGCCGGAAGGGCCGAGCGCAGAAGTGGTCCTGCAACTTTATCCGCCTCCATCCAGTCTATTAATTGT
TGCCGGGAAGCTAGAGTAAGTAGTTCGCCAGTTAATAGTTTGCGCAACGTTGTTGCCATTGCTACAGGCA
TCGTGGTGTCACGCTCGTCGTTTGGTATGGCTTCATTCAGCTCCGGTTCCCAACGATCAAGGCGAGTTAC
ATGATCCCCCATGTTGTGCAAAAAAGCGGTTAGCTCCTTCGGTCCTCCGATCGTTGTCAGAAGTAAGTTG
GCCGCAGTGTTATCACTCATGGTTATGGCAGCACTGCATAATTCTCTTACTGTCATGCCATCCGTAAGAT
GCTTTTCTGTGACTGGTGAGTACTCAACCAAGTCATTCTGAGAATAGTGTATGCGGCGACCGAGTTGCTC
TTGCCCGGCGTCAATACGGGATAATACCGCGCCACATAGCAGAACTTTAAAAGTGCTCATCATTGGAAAA
CGTTCTTCGGGGCGAAAACTCTCAAGGATCTTACCGCTGTTGAGATCCAGTTCGATGTAACCCACTCGTG
CACCCAACTGATCTTCAGCATCTTTTACTTTCACCAGCGTTTCTGGGTGAGCAAAAACAGGAAGGCAAAA
TGCCGCAAAAAAGGGAATAAGGGCGACACGGAAATGTTGAATACTCATACTCTTCCTTTTTCAATATTAT
TGAAGCATTTATCAGGGTTATTGTCTCATGAGCGGATACATATTTGAATGTATTTAGAAAAATAAACAAA
TAGGGGTTCCGCGCACATTTCCCCGAAAAGTGCCACCTAAATTGTAAGCGTTAATATTTTGTTAAAATTC
GCGTTAAATTTTTGTTAAATCAGCTCATTTTTTAACCAATAGGCCGAAATCGGCAAAATCCCTTATAAAT
CAAAAGAATAGACCGAGATAGGGT
[37 nt withheld, positions 7655-7691]
AAAGAACGTGGACTCCAACGTCAAAGG
[32 nt withheld, positions 7719-7750]
GCTGGCTAAGAACTCATCAGCCTCCCCGGTCCATCTACCCACGTACCAATGCACCAATTGGCCACAATGA
CGGCTACTACATGGTGCCATTCCTTCCTCTTTATAGGAATGGAGACTACCTCCTGTCCAACAATGCTCTT
GGATACGAGTACGCCTACCTGTTGGACCCAGGTCATTGCACAACACCAGAAATGCCCTCTGATCTGCAAA
AGACGTGAATATCTGTTCAGACACCCATATCCACTCTGTTCCACACAGGTCAGAGGTTTGTCCAGGAGTT
CTTGACAGAGGTGTAAAAAGTACTCAAAAATTTTACTCAAGTGAAAGTACAAGTACTTAGGGAAAATTTT
ACTCAATTAAAAGTAAAAGTATCTGGCTAGAATCTTACTTGAGTAAAAGTAAAAAAGTACTCCATTAAAA
TTGTACTTGAGTATTAAGGAAGTAAAAGTAAAAGCAAGAAAGAAAACTAGAGATTCTTGTTTAAGCTTTT
AATCTCAAAAAACATTAAATGAAATGCATACAAGGTTTTATCCTGCTTTAGAACTGTTTGTATTTAATTA
TCAAACTATAAGACAGACAATCTAATGCCAGTACACGCTACTCAAAGTTGTAAAACCTCAGATTTAACTT
CAGTAGAAGCTGATTCTCAAAATTGTTAGTGTCAAGCCTAGCTCTTTTGGGGCTGAAAAGCAATCCTGCA
GTGCTGAAAAGCCTCTCACAGGCAGCCGATGCGGGAAGAGGTGTATTAGTCTTGATAGAGAGGCTGCAAA
TAGCAGGAAACGTGAGCAGAGACTCCCTGGTGTCTGAAACACAGGCCAGATGGGCCCTCGAGCAGGAAAC
AGCTATGACCATGATTACGCCAAGCTATCAACTTTGTATAGAAAAGTTGCTCCAAATCAGCAGACTTAAC
ATTCTTTAAAATGATTGATTCAATAGTGATAAAAATCAGGCATAGCCAGTTGTAACTTTAGATAAATTAC
AGAAAATGTCAAATACAGAGAACCGATTCTTTTTTATGATACATCCAAGCACACATTTAACACAATCCAG
GCAAACCCCGAATTTCACAGTCACAAGCACTGTTTGTACAAGAGCTTTGCCTAAGGACACACAGTCTCTA
TAAGTCCAGGTCGTTGGTTTCACTCTTATTTTAAACATGTGACATTTTTCCTGCCATCCTGTCTTAGGCT
GCTGTTTGCTTCATTCCATGTCACATTAATTTCCTCAGTAGCACCTTTTACACACACAGCCAATCTTTTC
CAGAAAATTCAATTGCTTTGAAAAGATAATGTGTGAACAAATCCATTTAGAAAAGGAAAATTAAGAATTT
GTAAAATCATCTGTAAATTGTTGGCATTCTTCTGTATATGAACATCACATCATTTACAGGTAAAGGTCTG
GTCATTAATTATATGACAATTTACTGGTATTATTTTGTGAAAGGGGCTATTTTCAATGCATTCATCCATC
CTTTTCATCCCTCAAATCTCTCATTCACGTCCCCCTCCCCATCTGCACACTTTATCTCATTTTCCACCCT
GCTGGAATCTGAGCACTTGTGCAGTTATCAGGGCTCCTGTATTTAGGAGGCTCTGGGTGTCCATGTAGGG
GACGAACAGAAACACTGCAGACCTTTATAGAAGAACAAATGATAAGAGTCCTCATACATAAAGACTCCAT
TAGAAACGTCAGTGACCCAGGAGCCCAGACCAACAGCAAAGCAGACAGTGAACCAAGTTTGTACAAAAAA
GCGGCTTCGCCACCATGCAGTTTGGAAAGGAGTTAGTGAGGCGAAACAGCTTCTACAAATGTGTGATAAA
CGAGGACGAAACGGAGGAGTCTGCAGATGTCTTTGAGTTGGCTTTCAAAGGAAAGGCTTCTGCCATCGAT
CGTCTGATCCAGAAAGGTCCAGAACACCTAAGCCTCAGGGATGAGAATGGAGCCAGTCTGCTGCACTATG
CTTCAGCTGGAGGAAACCTGGATATCATTCGGCTCATTGTTTCCATTGTGGGCCCTGAGGTGCTGAATGT
GCAGGATGAGCAGGGCCGAACTCCTCTGCACTGGGCTGTGGAGCAGGATCAACAACAGAGCTGCGCTGTA
CTGCTGGATCTGGGTGCTGACCCCAACATTCTCAACAATGCCCTGATGGGCCCTCTGCACCTGGCTGTCA
CCAAACAATACAATCATCTAGCAGAGGTCCTTCTGTCTTGTGACAAAACCAATAGCAATCTGGAGGGGGA
TCTGGGAAACACCCCTGTCATGCTGGCCTGCTCCAATAACAACTGCCAAGCTCTCCAGATCCTGATCAAG
CGCGGTGCCAAGATGTGTATTCAGAACAAGCTGGGTCACTATCCCATTCATACTGTTGCTTTCGCAGGTG
CCAAAGAGGCCATGGAGATGGTATTGAAAATTGGAGAAGAACTTGGTGTATCATCTACATTGCACATTAA
TTATTTGGATAAGTCCAAAAGCACACCTCTTCATCTGGCTGTACGCGGAGGCAATATCGAGGTGATCAAA
CTCTGCATCTTGAAAGGAGCCAAAGTAGAACAACATCAGAGTGGCAAATGCACGGCCCTCCACTTTGCCT
GCAGTCAGGGTTCTCTGGAGGCTGTCAAAATCATGCTTTCCTCTTACAACAGAACAGAAGATATCGTCAA
CATTCGGGATGGAGCCAATCGGACACCTTTGCATAGAGCAACGCTGTTTGATCACGTTGAGTTGGCTGAA
TATCTTATTTCAAAGGGAGCAGAAATTGACTCTATTGACTGTAAGGGACTGTCTCCGCTTCTGCTCGCCT
CCAGCTGCAGCGCTTGGAAAACAGTTGCATATCTGTTGTCCATTGGTGCAGATTTTAAAATCAAAGAAAA
AACAGGTCGCAACTTCCTCCACTTTGTCATTCTTCAACCCAAAGGCCTGAAAAATCTTCCTGAGACGGTT
TTGCAGAGCACCGCCGTGAAGGAGATGTTGTCTGATGAGGATGTTGAAGGCTGCACTCCTCTGCACTACG
CCTGCAAGCTTGGCATCCACGATTCGGTCAAAAATATGCTGGGTCTCAATATCTGCTTGGGCCAAAAGTC
ACGGGAGAAGAAATCAGCGCTTCACTTCGCTGCAGAATATGGGCGTATAAATACATGCCACCGGCTGCTG
GAGACCCTCACAGACTCTAAAATGCTGAATGATTGGGATGAAAAGGGTCTGACGCCCCTCCATCTTGCTT
CAAGGGCAGGACACGCTCAAGTAGTGGATCTGCTGCTTAGGAAGGGAGCACTGTTTCAAAGTGATTACAA
GGGCTGGACCTGTTTACATCATGCAGCAGCTGAAGGATACACACAGACGATGAAAATCCTGCTAGCAGCC
AATGTGAAACTACTGGATGAAAAAAATGAAGATGGGAACACAGCCCTTCATATAGCAGCACAAGCTGGAC
ATGTAAGTGCTGTTTTGCTGTTATTGGACAGAGGAGCTGAAATCGCTCTCAACGATGCTGACAACTCTTT
TTTGCATGAAGCTGTGCGGAATGAGAGAAGAGAAGTAGTAAACGCCACCATTGAACATGAGCGGTGTGAT
GAGTCAATGACGTCATTTAAAGCGAAATCCCGCTGTGTTGTGCTGGACATCATAGAGTTCCTTCCAGAAT
CTTTTCAGCACCTTCTGGACCAGTGTATTACAGAATCTGATCATGATGCCAATAGTCAGGATTATCATAT
CATGTACAATTTCCAATGGCTTCAGGCTCCCATACAGTTGAAGAAATATGCTAAAACAGACAAAACAAAA
GCATTTCAACCACTGGCAGCATTAAATGCCATGGTGCGGTACAACCGTCTGGAGCTCCTCATTCACCCCT
TGAGCCGAAAATACCTGGAGATGAAGTGGACGGCATATGGAAGCAAAGTTCATTTCCTAAACTTGGCGAT
ATACCTGCTTGGATTGTTGCCCCTCACATACCTCATCCTCAATCTGAGACCCAGCCAGGACTTCTCCAAA
GGCAATGGCACATCTGTCATCATGGTGCCCGTATCTTTTAGCGAGCAACAATATTTAATCTCCGTGTGTA
TAATCATGGTGATCGTCATGAATGTGTATTCGATTTGCAAAGAGGTGGTACAGCTGGCTCAGCAGCGAGT
AAATTACTTCACAGATTTCTCAAACCCTGCGGACTGGAGTGCAGCTATTAGCGCTTTGGTTTTTGTTGTA
CCCATGTGCTGCAGTGTGGAGGCCACATGGCAATGGGAAGCTGGAGCTTATGCTATTCTGACATCATGGA
TTGGCTTTCTGCTTTACTTTCAGAGATTTGAGCGGATTGGGATTTACGTGGTGATGTTTAATGGAATCGT
ACGGACCCTGGTGTGCATCATGGTTCTTTTTGTCTTCCTTTTGCTGGCTTTCGGCTTGGCTTTCTACGCT
CTGATGCTCCACAGGCCGGAGTTCAGTTCCATCAGCCTAGCGTTAGCGCAAACGTTTGTGATGACAGTAG
GAGAGCTAAACTACCAAAGCACATTTCTTAACTCCTATGAAGAAGGCCACATGGCTTTCCCAGCCATCAC
TTATTTAGTTTTTGTGTTTTTTGTTCTTCTCATGCCCATTCTTCTCATGAACCTAATGATTGGTTTGGCT
GTAGGAGACATTGCAGAGGTACAGAGAAACGCAGAGCTGAAAAGGATTGCTATGCAGATAGATCTTCACA
CTGCCCTTGAGGAGAAACTACCTTACTGGTTCCTGAAGCGAGTGGACAAACCCTCTACCGTTGTCTATCC
CAATAAATGCAAGAAAGTGCTTCTGGAGGCCTTGGTGCATGGTGAGATTCAGAACACAGTTCGAACTCGT
CTAAACCTTTGCTCACGGAAGGAAGGGCTTTTGGAGAGAGAGCTGCACAAGCAGAAGAACAGGTTGAAAG
AAATGTCGTGCATGCTGGAAAAACAGCATAACCTGTTGAAGCTGATTATCCAGAAGATGGAAATTACATC
TGAAGCTGATGAATATGATGGTCCACAGAATCATGGAGCTCTAAAACAGCACACCTCATCCACCTCACAG
AAATCAAAGTGGGTCCCGTTACTGCAAGCAATCAAGGCCAAGAAGGGATCCGGAGCCACGAACTTCTCTC
TGTTAAAGCAAGCAGGAGACGTGGAAGAAAACCCCGGTCCTATGGTGAGCAAGGGCGAGGAGCTGTTCAC
CGGGGTGGTGCCCATCCTGGTCGAGCTGGACGGCGACGTAAACGGCCACAAGTTCAGCGTGTCCGGCGAG
GGCGAGGGCGATGCCACCTACGGCAAGCTGACCCTGAAGTTCATCTGCACCACCGGCAAGCTGCCCGTGC
CCTGGCCCACCCTCGTGACCACCCTGACCTACGGCGTGCAGTGCTTCAGCCGCTACCCCGACCACATGAA
GCAGCACGACTTCTTCAAGTCCGCCATGCCCGAAGGCTACGTCCAGGAGCGCACCATCTTCTTCAAGGAC
GACGGCAACTACAAGACCCGCGCCGAGGTGAAGTTCGAGGGCGACACCCTGGTGAACCGCATCGAGCTGA
AGGGCATCGACTTCAAGGAGGACGGCAACATCCTGGGGCACAAGCTGGAGTACAACTACAACAGCCACAA
CGTCTATATCATGGCCGACAAGCAGAAGAACGGCATCAAGGTGAACTTCAAGATCCGCCACAACATCGAG
GACGGCAGCGTGCAGCTCGCCGACCACTACCAGCAGAACACCCCCATCGGCGACGGCCCCGTGCTGCTGC
CCGACAACCACTACCTGAGCACCCAGTCCGCCCTGAGCAAAGACCCCAACGAGAAGCGCGATCACATGGT
CCTGCTGGAGTTCGTGACCGCCGCCGGGATCACTCTCGGCATGGACGAGCTGTACAAGTAAGACCCAGCT
TTCTTGTACAAAGTGGGGGATCCAGACATGATAAGATACATTGATGAGTTTGGACAAACCACAACTAGAA
TGCAGTGAAAAAAATGCTTTATTTGTGAAATTTGTGATGCTATTGCTTTATTTGTAACCATTATAAGCTG
CAATAAACAAGTTAACAACAACAATTGCATTCATTTTATGTTTCAGGTTCAGGGGGAGGTGTGGGAGGTT
TTTTAAAGCAAGTAAAACCTCTACAAATGTGGTATGGCTGATTATGATCCTCTAGATCAGATCTGCGAAG
ATACGGCCACGGGTGCTCTTGATCCTGTGGCTGATTTTGGACTGTGCTGCTCGCAGCTGCTGATGAATCA
CATACTTCCTCCATTTTCTTCCACTGATTGACTGTTATAATTTCCCTAATTTCCAGGTCAAGGTGCTGTG
CATTGTGGTAATAGATGTGACATGACGTCACTTCCAAAGGACCAATGAACATGTCTGACCAATTTCATAT
AATGTGAAAACGATTTTCATAGGCAGAATAAATAACATTTAAATTAAACTGGGCATCAGCGCAATTCAAT
TGGTTTGGTAATAGCAAGGGAAAATAGAATGAAGTGATCTCCAAAAAATAAGTACTTTTTGACTGTAAAT
AAAATTGTAAGGAGTAAAAAGTACTTTTTTTTCTAAAAAAATGTAATTAAGTAAAAGTAAAAGTATTGAT
TTTTAATTGTACTCAAGTAAAGTAAAAATCCCCAAAAATAATACTTAAGTACAGTAATCAAGTAAAATTA
CTCAAGTACTTTACACCTCTGGTTCTTGACCCCCTACCTTCAGCAAGCCCAGCAGATCCACTAGTTCTAG
AGCGGCCGCCACCGCGGTGGAGCTCCAGCTTTTGTTCCCTTTAGTGAGGGTTAATTGCGCGCTTGGCGTA
ATCATGGTCATAGCTGTTTCCTGTGTGAAATTGTTATCCGCTCACAATTCCACACAACATACGAGCCGGA
AGCATAAAGTGTAAAGCCTGGGGTGCCTAATGAGTGAGCTAACTCACATTAATTGCGTTGCGCTCACTGC
CCGCTTTCCAGTCGGGAAACCTGTCGTGCCAGCTGCATTAATGAATCGGCCAACGCGCGGGGAGAGGCGG
TTTGCGTATTGGGCGCTCTTCCGCTTCCTCGCTCACTGACTCGCTGCGCTCGGTCGTTCGGCTGCGGCGA
GCGGTATCAGCTCACTCAAAGGCGGTAATACGGTTATCCACAGAATCAGGGGATAACGCAGGAAAGAACA
TGTGAGCAAAAGGCCAGCAAAAGGCCAGGAACCGTAAAAAGGCCGCGTTGCTGGCGTTTTTCCATAGGCT
CCGCCCCCCTGACGAGCATCACAAAAATCGACGCTCAAGTCAGAGG
Features (pLannotate 1.2.2; 32 found; start..end, strand, type, name):
      1..371     -  rep_origin     ori (fragment): high-copy-number ColE1/pMB1/pBR322/pUC origin of replication
    493..1353    -  CDS            AmpR: β-lactamase; bla; confers resistance to ampicillin, carbenicillin, and related antibiotics
   1356..1452    -  promoter       AmpR promoter (fragment): bla
   1482..1506    -  CDS            KanR (fragment): aminoglycoside phosphotransferase; aph(3')-Ia; confers resistance to kanamycin
   1535..1650    +  ncRNA          5S rRNA: Accession: RF00001 - 5S ribosomal RNA
   1654..1694    +  terminator     rrnB T1 terminator (fragment): transcription terminator T1 from the E. coli rrnB gene
   1738..1771    +  protein_bind   FRT (minimal): supports FLP-mediated excision but not integration (Turan and Bode, 2011) FLP recombinase from the Saccharomyces cerevisiae 2μ plasmid
   3040..3273    -  terminator     CYC1 terminator (fragment): S. cerevisiae CYC1; transcription terminator for CYC1
   3277..3840    -  CDS            sta: STA_STRLA - Experimental evidence at protein level: Swiss-Prot protein existence level 1. Involved in resistance to streptothricin, a broad-spectrum antibiotic produced by streptomycetes. Detoxifies streptothricin via acetylation of the beta amino group of the first beta-lysyl moiety of streptothricin. From Streptomyces lavendulae.
   4990..5023    -  protein_bind   FRT (minimal): supports FLP-mediated excision but not integration (Turan and Bode, 2011) FLP recombinase from the Saccharomyces cerevisiae 2μ plasmid
   5493..5512    +  CDS            lacZα (fragment): LacZα fragment of β-galactosidase; lacZ fragment
   5537..5554    -  terminator     rrnB T2 terminator (fragment): transcription terminator T2 from the E. coli rrnB gene
   5779..6367    -  rep_origin     ori: high-copy-number ColE1/pMB1/pBR322/pUC origin of replication
   6538..7398    -  CDS            AmpR: β-lactamase; bla; confers resistance to ampicillin, carbenicillin, and related antibiotics
   7399..7503    -  promoter       AmpR promoter: bla
   7529..7750    -  rep_origin     M13 ori (fragment) (sequence partly withheld): M13 bacteriophage origin of replication; arrow indicates direction of (+) strand synthesis
   7750..8037    +  CDS            tyr (fragment) (sequence partly withheld): TYRO_ORYLA - Also known as tyro. Experimental evidence at transcript level: Swiss-Prot protein existence level 2. This is a copper-containing oxidase that functions in the formation of pigments such as melanins and other polyphenolic compounds. From Oryzias latipes (Japanese rice fish) (Japanese killifish).
   8619..8639    +  protein_bind   attB4: mutant version of attB; core recombination site for the Gateway® BP reaction BP Clonase™
   9484..9502    +  protein_bind   attB1 (fragment): mutant version of attB; core recombination site for the Gateway® BP reaction BP Clonase™
  10400..10549   +  CDS            mtpn (fragment): MTPN_DICDI - Protein inferred from homology: Swiss-Prot protein existence level 3. May regulate NF-kappa-B transcription factor activity. Plays a role in the regulation of the growth of actin filaments. Inhibits the activity of the F-actin-capping protein complex (By similarity). From Dictyostelium discoideum (Slime mold).
  12845..12901   +  CDS            P2A: 2A peptide from porcine teschovirus-1 polyprotein Eukaryotic ribosomes fail to insert a peptide bond between the Gly and Pro residues, yielding separate polypeptides.
  12902..13621   +  CDS            EGFP: the original enhanced GFP (Yang et al., 1996) mammalian codon-optimized
  13626..13646   -  protein_bind   attB2: mutant version of attB; core recombination site for the Gateway® BP reaction BP Clonase™
  13649..13783   -  polyA_signal   SV40 poly(A) signal: SV40 polyadenylation signal
  13806..13889   -  CDS            large T antigen (fragment): large T antigen from SV40 (simian virus 40)
  14455..14495   -  misc_feature   MCS (fragment): pBluescript multiple cloning site
  14508..14526   -  promoter       T3 promoter: promoter for bacteriophage T3 RNA polymerase
  14569..14591   -  protein_bind   lac operator (fragment): The lac repressor binds to the lac operator to inhibit transcription in E. coli. This inhibition can be relieved by adding lactose or isopropyl-β-D-thiogalactopyranoside (IPTG). lac repressor encoded by lacI
  14595..14625   -  promoter       lac promoter: promoter for the E. coli lac operon
  14640..14661   -  protein_bind   CAP binding site: CAP binding activates transcription in the presence of cAMP. E. coli catabolite activator protein
  14674..14766   -  CDS            lacI (fragment): lac repressor; lacI; The lac repressor binds to the lac operator to inhibit transcription in E. coli. This inhibition can be relieved by adding lactose or isopropyl-β-D-thiogalactopyranoside (IPTG).
  14949..15006   -  rep_origin     ori (fragment): high-copy-number ColE1/pMB1/pBR322/pUC origin of replication
