[The description below was written by a language model from this plasmid's Addgene catalogue record and pLannotate feature annotations shown in this document.]
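Description:
Tol2-cmlc2-Trpa1b-2A-EGFP is a Gateway-assembled Tol2 transposon transgenesis plasmid built on the pDestTol2pA2 destination backbone, intended for expressing the zebrafish ion channel Trpa1b together with EGFP in zebrafish cardiomyocytes. It is propagated in E. coli under ampicillin selection, and the feature table shows a high-copy ColE1/pUC-type origin and a β-lactamase gene with its promoter. The expression cassette is framed by Gateway recombination scars. An attB4 site precedes the roughly 0.8 kb zebrafish cmlc2 (cardiac myosin light chain) promoter, and an attB1 site separates the promoter from the Trpa1b coding region. The coding region is followed in frame by a P2A peptide and EGFP, then attB2 and an SV40 polyadenylation signal. Ribosomal skipping at the P2A sequence yields the channel and the fluorescent reporter as separate polypeptides from a single transcript, so green fluorescence marks heart cells that express Trpa1b. The medaka tyrosinase-related fragment annotated upstream of the cassette is consistent with Tol2 arm sequence, although the Tol2 ends are not explicitly annotated. Tol2 arms allow transposase-mediated genomic integration. The associated publication title describes a chemo-optogenetic system based on Trpa1b, which suggests the construct serves to make cardiomyocytes controllable through this channel.

The feature table comes from a 15,006 nt sequence labelled as a partial NGS result, and it should be read with caution. It contains a second AmpR gene and additional origin fragments. It also carries an FRT-flanked region with a streptothricin acetyltransferase gene and a yeast CYC1 terminator. None of these are described in the catalogue entry, and they may reflect an assembly artefact or unrelated sequence rather than the plasmid itself.
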