Addgene plasmid #106405: Tol2-cmlc2-Trpa1b-2A-EGFP
Purpose: For expressing Trpa1b-2A-EGFP in zebrafish cardiomyocytes.
Depositing lab: Randall Peterson. Depositing organization: Massachusetts General Hospital. Publication: A high-conductance chemo-optogenetic system based on the vertebrate channel Trpa1b. Lam PY, Mendu SK, Mills RW, Zheng B, Padilla H, Milan DJ, Desai BN, Peterson RT. Sci Rep. 2017 Sep 19;7(1):11839. doi: 10.1038/s41598-017-11791-z. PubMed 28928472.
Backbone
  Vector backbone: pDestTol2pA2
  Vector type: gateway
Growth in bacteria
  Bacterial resistance: Ampicillin, 100 μg/mL
  Growth temperature: 37°C
  Growth strain: NEB Stable
  Copy number: Unknown
Gene/Insert 1
  Gene/Insert name: cmlc2 promoter
  Species: D. rerio (zebrafish)
  Insert size (bp): 844
Gene/Insert 2
  Gene/Insert name: Trpa1b
  Species: D. rerio (zebrafish)
  Insert size (bp): 4107
  GenBank ID: EU826642.1
  Entrez Gene: trpa1b (a.k.a. trpa1l, trpa2)
  Tag / fusion protein: 2A-EGFP (C terminal on insert)
Resource information
  A portion of this plasmid was derived from a plasmid made by: The original Trpa1b cDNA plasmid is a generous gift from Dr. David Prober.
Terms and licenses: Academic/Nonprofit Terms; Industry Terms: Not Available to Industry
How to cite: Tol2-cmlc2-Trpa1b-2A-EGFP was a gift from Randall Peterson (Addgene plasmid # 106405 ; http://n2t.net/addgene:106405 ; RRID:Addgene_106405)
