>Addgene plasmid #106405 | Tol2-cmlc2-Trpa1b-2A-EGFP | depositor partial sequence | sequence record 201486 | cmlc2 promoter
CTCCAAATCAGCAGACTTAACATTCTTTAAAATGATTGATTCAATAGTGATAAAAATCAGGCATAGCCAG
TTGTAACTTTAGATAAATTACAGAAAATGTCAAATACAGAGAACCGATTCTTTTTTATGATACATCCAAG
CACACATTTAACACAATCCAGGCAAACCCCGAATTTCACAGTCACAAGCACTGTTTGTACAAGAGCTTTG
CCTAAGGACACACAGTCTCTATAAGTCCAGGTCGTTGGTTTCACTCTTATTTTAAACATGTGACATTTTT
CCTGCCATCCTGTCTTAGGCTGCTGTTTGCTTCATTCCATGTCACATTAATTTCCTCAGTAGCACCTTTT
ACACACACAGCCAATCTTTTCCAGAAAATTCAATTGCTTTGAAAAGATAATGTGTGAACAAATCCATTTA
GAAAAGGAAAATTAAGAATTTGTAAAATCATCTGTAAATTGTTGGCATTCTTCTGTATATGAACATCACA
TCATTTACAGGTAAAGGTCTGGTCATTAATTATATGACAATTTACTGGTATTATTTTGTGAAAGGGGCTA
TTTTCAATGCATTCATCCATCCTTTTCATCCCTCAAATCTCTCATTCACGTCCCCCTCCCCATCTGCACA
CTTTATCTCATTTTCCACCCTGCTGGAATCTGAGCACTTGTGCAGTTATCAGGGCTCCTGTATTTAGGAG
GCTCTGGGTGTCCATGTAGGGGACGAACAGAAACACTGCAGACCTTTATAGAAGAACAAATGATAAGAGT
CCTCATACATAAAGACTCCATTAGAAACGTCAGTGACCCAGGAGCCCAGACCAACAGCAAAGCAGACAGT
GAAC
