>Addgene plasmid #106405 | Tol2-cmlc2-Trpa1b-2A-EGFP | depositor partial sequence | sequence record 201487 | Trpa1b-2A-EGFP
ATGCAGTTTGGAAAGGAGTTAGTGAGGCGAAACAGCTTCTACAAATGTGTGATAAACGAGGACGAAACGG
AGGAGTCTGCAGATGTCTTTGAGTTGGCTTTCAAAGGAAAGGCTTCTGCCATCGATCGTCTGATCCAGAA
AGGTCCAGAACACCTAAGCCTCAGGGATGAGAATGGAGCCAGTCTGCTGCACTATGCTTCAGCTGGAGGA
AACCTGGATATCATTCGGCTCATTGTTTCCATTGTGGGCCCTGAGGTGCTGAATGTGCAGGATGAGCAGG
GCCGAACTCCTCTGCACTGGGCTGTGGAGCAGGATCAACAACAGAGCTGCGCTGTACTGCTGGATCTGGG
TGCTGACCCCAACATTCTCAACAATGCCCTGATGGGCCCTCTGCACCTGGCTGTCACCAAACAATACAAT
CATCTAGCAGAGGTCCTTCTGTCTTGTGACAAAACCAATAGCAATCTGGAGGGGGATCTGGGAAACACCC
CTGTCATGCTGGCCTGCTCCAATAACAACTGCCAAGCTCTCCAGATCCTGATCAAGCGCGGTGCCAAGAT
GTGTATTCAGAACAAGCTGGGTCACTATCCCATTCATACTGTTGCTTTCGCAGGTGCCAAAGAGGCCATG
GAGATGGTATTGAAAATTGGAGAAGAACTTGGTGTATCATCTACATTGCACATTAATTATTTGGATAAGT
CCAAAAGCACACCTCTTCATCTGGCTGTACGCGGAGGCAATATCGAGGTGATCAAACTCTGCATCTTGAA
AGGAGCCAAAGTAGAACAACATCAGAGTGGCAAATGCACGGCCCTCCACTTTGCCTGCAGTCAGGGTTCT
CTGGAGGCTGTCAAAATCATGCTTTCCTCTTACAACAGAACAGAAGATATCGTCAACATTCGGGATGGAG
CCAATCGGACACCTTTGCATAGAGCAACGCTGTTTGATCACGTTGAGTTGGCTGAATATCTTATTTCAAA
GGGAGCAGAAATTGACTCTATTGACTGTAAGGGACTGTCTCCGCTTCTGCTCGCCTCCAGCTGCAGCGCT
TGGAAAACAGTTGCATATCTGTTGTCCATTGGTGCAGATTTTAAAATCAAAGAAAAAACAGGTCGCAACT
TCCTCCACTTTGTCATTCTTCAACCCAAAGGCCTGAAAAATCTTCCTGAGACGGTTTTGCAGAGCACCGC
CGTGAAGGAGATGTTGTCTGATGAGGATGTTGAAGGCTGCACTCCTCTGCACTACGCCTGCAAGCTTGGC
ATCCACGATTCGGTCAAAAATATGCTGGGTCTCAATATCTGCTTGGGCCAAAAGTCACGGGAGAAGAAAT
CAGCGCTTCACTTCGCTGCAGAATATGGGCGTATAAATACATGCCACCGGCTGCTGGAGACCCTCACAGA
CTCTAAAATGCTGAATGATTGGGATGAAAAGGGTCTGACGCCCCTCCATCTTGCTTCAAGGGCAGGACAC
GCTCAAGTAGTGGATCTGCTGCTTAGGAAGGGAGCACTGTTTCAAAGTGATTACAAGGGCTGGACCTGTT
TACATCATGCAGCAGCTGAAGGATACACACAGACGATGAAAATCCTGCTAGCAGCCAATGTGAAACTACT
GGATGAAAAAAATGAAGATGGGAACACAGCCCTTCATATAGCAGCACAAGCTGGACATGTAAGTGCTGTT
TTGCTGTTATTGGACAGAGGAGCTGAAATCGCTCTCAACGATGCTGACAACTCTTTTTTGCATGAAGCTG
TGCGGAATGAGAGAAGAGAAGTAGTAAACGCCACCATTGAACATGAGCGGTGTGATGAGTCAATGACGTC
ATTTAAAGCGAAATCCCGCTGTGTTGTGCTGGACATCATAGAGTTCCTTCCAGAATCTTTTCAGCACCTT
CTGGACCAGTGTATTACAGAATCTGATCATGATGCCAATAGTCAGGATTATCATATCATGTACAATTTCC
AATGGCTTCAGGCTCCCATACAGTTGAAGAAATATGCTAAAACAGACAAAACAAAAGCATTTCAACCACT
GGCAGCATTAAATGCCATGGTGCGGTACAACCGTCTGGAGCTCCTCATTCACCCCTTGAGCCGAAAATAC
CTGGAGATGAAGTGGACGGCATATGGAAGCAAAGTTCATTTCCTAAACTTGGCGATATACCTGCTTGGAT
TGTTGCCCCTCACATACCTCATCCTCAATCTGAGACCCAGCCAGGACTTCTCCAAAGGCAATGGCACATC
TGTCATCATGGTGCCCGTATCTTTTAGCGAGCAACAATATTTAATCTCCGTGTGTATAATCATGGTGATC
GTCATGAATGTGTATTCGATTTGCAAAGAGGTGGTACAGCTGGCTCAGCAGCGAGTAAATTACTTCACAG
ATTTCTCAAACCCTGCGGACTGGAGTGCAGCTATTAGCGCTTTGGTTTTTGTTGTACCCATGTGCTGCAG
TGTGGAGGCCACATGGCAATGGGAAGCTGGAGCTTATGCTATTCTGACATCATGGATTGGCTTTCTGCTT
TACTTTCAGAGATTTGAGCGGATTGGGATTTACGTGGTGATGTTTAATGGAATCGTACGGACCCTGGTGT
GCATCATGGTTCTTTTTGTCTTCCTTTTGCTGGCTTTCGGCTTGGCTTTCTACGCTCTGATGCTCCACAG
GCCGGAGTTCAGTTCCATCAGCCTAGCGTTAGCGCAAACGTTTGTGATGACAGTAGGAGAGCTAAACTAC
CAAAGCACATTTCTTAACTCCTATGAAGAAGGCCACATGGCTTTCCCAGCCATCACTTATTTAGTTTTTG
TGTTTTTTGTTCTTCTCATGCCCATTCTTCTCATGAACCTAATGATTGGTTTGGCTGTAGGAGACATTGC
AGAGGTACAGAGAAACGCAGAGCTGAAAAGGATTGCTATGCAGATAGATCTTCACACTGCCCTTGAGGAG
AAACTACCTTACTGGTTCCTGAAGCGAGTGGACAAACCCTCTACCGTTGTCTATCCCAATAAATGCAAGA
AAGTGCTTCTGGAGGCCTTGGTGCATGGTGAGATTCAGAACACAGTTCGAACTCGTCTAAACCTTTGCTC
ACGGAAGGAAGGGCTTTTGGAGAGAGAGCTGCACAAGCAGAAGAACAGGTTGAAAGAAATGTCGTGCATG
CTGGAAAAACAGCATAACCTGTTGAAGCTGATTATCCAGAAGATGGAAATTACATCTGAAGCTGATGAAT
ATGATGGTCCACAGAATCATGGAGCTCTAAAACAGCACACCTCATCCACCTCACAGAAATCAAAGTGGGT
CCCGTTACTGCAAGCAATCAAGGCCAAGAAGGGATCCGGAGCCACGAACTTCTCTCTGTTAAAGCAAGCA
GGAGACGTGGAAGAAAACCCCGGTCCTATGGTGAGCAAGGGCGAGGAGCTGTTCACCGGGGTGGTGCCCA
TCCTGGTCGAGCTGGACGGCGACGTAAACGGCCACAAGTTCAGCGTGTCCGGCGAGGGCGAGGGCGATGC
CACCTACGGCAAGCTGACCCTGAAGTTCATCTGCACCACCGGCAAGCTGCCCGTGCCCTGGCCCACCCTC
GTGACCACCCTGACCTACGGCGTGCAGTGCTTCAGCCGCTACCCCGACCACATGAAGCAGCACGACTTCT
TCAAGTCCGCCATGCCCGAAGGCTACGTCCAGGAGCGCACCATCTTCTTCAAGGACGACGGCAACTACAA
GACCCGCGCCGAGGTGAAGTTCGAGGGCGACACCCTGGTGAACCGCATCGAGCTGAAGGGCATCGACTTC
AAGGAGGACGGCAACATCCTGGGGCACAAGCTGGAGTACAACTACAACAGCCACAACGTCTATATCATGG
CCGACAAGCAGAAGAACGGCATCAAGGTGAACTTCAAGATCCGCCACAACATCGAGGACGGCAGCGTGCA
GCTCGCCGACCACTACCAGCAGAACACCCCCATCGGCGACGGCCCCGTGCTGCTGCCCGACAACCACTAC
CTGAGCACCCAGTCCGCCCTGAGCAAAGACCCCAACGAGAAGCGCGATCACATGGTCCTGCTGGAGTTCG
TGACCGCCGCCGGGATCACTCTCGGCATGGACGAGCTGTACAAGTAA
